Addgene plasmid #57536: mGeos2-VESS-Paxillin-22
Purpose: Localization: Focal Adhesions, Excitation: 503 / 569, Emission: 514 / 581
Depositing lab: Michael Davidson. Depositing organization: Florida State University, Tallahassee.
Backbone
  Vector backbone: mGeos2-VESS
  Backbone size w/o insert (bp): 4750
  Vector type: Mammalian Expression
  Selectable markers: Neomycin (select with G418)
Growth in bacteria
  Bacterial resistance: Kanamycin, 50 μg/mL
  Growth temperature: 37°C
  Growth strain: DH5alpha
  Copy number: High Copy
Gene/Insert
  Gene/Insert name: Paxillin (alt name: NM_204984.1)
  Species: G. gallus (chicken)
  Entrez Gene: PXN (a.k.a. TGFB1I1)
  Promoter: CMV
  Tag / fusion protein: mGeos2-VESS (C terminal on insert)
  Cloning method: Unknown
  Sequencing primers: 5′ CMV-F; 3′ SV40pA-R
Terms and licenses: Academic/Nonprofit Terms; Industry Terms
Depositor comments: . Excitation = 503 / 569; Emission = 514 / 581
How to cite: mGeos2-VESS-Paxillin-22 was a gift from Michael Davidson (Addgene plasmid # 57536 ; http://n2t.net/addgene:57536 ; RRID:Addgene_57536)
