[The description below was written by a language model from this plasmid's Addgene catalogue record.]
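Description:
mGeos2-VESS-Paxillin-22 is a mammalian expression plasmid that produces chicken (Gallus gallus) paxillin fused to the fluorescent protein mGeos2-VESS, for labelling focal adhesions in living or fixed cells. The fusion is transcribed from the CMV promoter, a strong constitutive promoter in most mammalian cell lines. According to the record, the fluorescent protein sits at the C terminus of the paxillin insert. The use of an SV40 polyadenylation reverse primer for sequencing suggests an SV40 polyA signal downstream of the cassette. The "22" in the name probably refers to the length of the linker between the two fusion partners, but the record does not say so. The cloning method is listed as unknown.

The backbone, about 4.75 kb without the insert, is maintained at high copy in E. coli under kanamycin selection. It also carries a neomycin resistance marker, so stably transfected mammalian cells can be selected with G418. The origin of replication is not stated, and no feature table is available to confirm the individual elements.

Paxillin is an adaptor protein that concentrates at integrin-based focal adhesions, so the fusion serves as a localization marker for these structures. The record gives two sets of spectral values, excitation 503 nm with emission 514 nm and excitation 569 nm with emission 581 nm. These indicate a green state and an orange-red state, as would be expected of a photoconvertible or photoswitchable tag, although the record does not describe the switching behaviour. Fusions of this kind are typically used in fluorescence microscopy of adhesion organization and dynamics, including tracking of highlighted protein populations and localization-based super-resolution imaging.
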