>Addgene plasmid #57536 | mGeos2-VESS-Paxillin-22 | depositor partial sequence | sequence record 88678 | insert sequence
GTTGAACGTCAGATCCGCTAGCACCATGGACGACCTCGATGCCTTACTGGCAGACCTGGAATCCACCACC
TCGCATATCTCTAAGCGACCGGTGTTTCTAACAGAGGAAACGCCTTACTCCTACCCAACTGGAAACCATA
CGTACCAGGAGATTGCTGTGCCACCGCCGGTGCCCCCGCCGCCTTCCAGTGAGGCCCTAAATGGCACTGT
GATTGACCCCTTAGACCAGTGGCAACCCAGCGTGTCCAGATACGGCCACCAGCAACCTCAGTCCCAGTCT
CCGATATACAGCTCTAGTGCCAAAAGCTCCAGTGCCTCTGTTCCTAGAGACGGGCTCAGCTCCCCTTCTC
CCCGTGCCAGTGAGGAGGAACACGTGTACAGCTTCCCAAACAAGCAGAAGTCTGCAGAACCATCTCCCAC
AATGACCAGCACCTCCCTGGGCAGCAACCTCTCGGAACTGGACAGGCTTCTCCTGGAACTGAATGCTGTT
CAACATAATCCCCCCAGTGGCTTCTCAGCAGATGAAGTCAGCAGAAGCCCATCACTGCCCAATGTGACCG
GACCTCACTATGTCATCCCAGAGAGCAGCAGCTCTGCAGGAGGGAAGGCTGCACCCCCTACAAAAGAAAA
ACCAAAGCGGAATGGTGGGCGTGGGATTGAAGATGTGCGTCCCAGTGTGGAGAGCCTGCTGGATGAGCTG
GAGAGCTCTGTGCCAAGCCCAGTCCCTGCAATCACTGTGAGCCAAGGGGAGGTGAGCAGCCCCCAGCGTG
TCAACGCCAGTCAGCAGCAGACCCGTATCTCTGCTTCTTCAGCTACACGAGAACTGGATGAGCTGATGGC
GTCCCTCTCTGACTTTAAGTTCATGGCACAGGGGAAAGCCGGCGGCAGCAGCTCCCCACCATCCACCACC
CCAAAGCCTGGCAGTCAGCTGGACACCATGCTGGGAAGTCTGCAGTCTGACCTGAACAAACTGGGGGTAG
CGACGGTCGCCAAGGGTGTGTGCGGAGCCTGCAAGAAGCCGATTGCTGGGCAGGTAGTTACAGCCATGGG
GAAGACCTGGCACCCTGAGCACTTCGTCTGCACCCACTGCCAGGAGGAGATTGGATCACGGAACTTCTTT
GAGCGGGATGGGCAGCCCTACTGTGAGAAGGACTATCACAACCTCTTCTCTCCTCGCTGCTACTACTGCA
ATGGGCCAATCCTTGATAAAGTGGTGACGGCTTTGGACAGGACGTGGCACCCTGAACACTTTTTCTGTGC
CCAGTGTGGAGTTTTCTTTGGACCTGAAGGATTTCATGAGAAGGATGGCAAAGCCTATTGCCGCAAGGAC
TACTTTGACATGTTTGCTCCCAAGTGTGGAGGCTGTGCCCGGGCTATCCTGGAAAATTACATTTCTGCCT
TAAACACCCTGTGGCACCCTGAGTGCTTTGTCTGTCGGGAATGTTTCACACCGTTCATCAACGGCAGCTT
CTTCGAGCACGACGGCCAGCCCTACTGCGAGGTGCATTACCACGAGCGCCGCGGCTCGCTGTGCTCTGGC
TGCCAGAAGCCCATCACGGGACGCTGCATCACTGCCATGGGCAAGAAATTTCACCCCGAACACTTTGTCT
GTGCCTTCTGCCTCAAGCAGCTCAACAAAGGAACCTTCAAAGAACAGAACGACAAGCCCTACTGTCAGAA
CTGCTTTCTCAAACTCTTCTGTCTCGAGCTCAAGCTTCGAATTCTGCAGTCGACGGTACCGCGGGCCCGG
GATCCACCGGTCGCCACCATGAGTGCGATTAAGCCAGACATGAAGATCAAACTCCGTATGGAAGGCAACG
TAAACGGGCACCACTTTGTGATCGACGGAGATGGTACAGGCAAGCCTTTTGAGGGAAAACAGAGTATGGA
TCTTGAAGTCAAAGAGGGCGGACCTCTGCCTTTTGCCTTTGATATCCTGACCACTGCATTCTCCTACGGC
AACAGGGTATTCGCCAAATATCCAGACAACATACAAGACTATTTTAAGCAGTCGTTTCCTAAGGGGTATT
CGTGGGAACGAAGCTTGACTTTCGAAGACGGGGGCATTTGCAACGCCAGAAACGACATAACAATGGAAGG
GGACACTTTCTATAATAAAGTTCGATTTTATGGTACCAACTTTCCCGCCAATGGTCCAGTTATGCAGAAG
AAGACGCTGAAATGGGAGCCCTCCACTGAGAAAATGTATGTGCGTGATGGAGTGCTGACGGGTGATGTAG
AGATGGCTTTGTTGCTTGAAGGAAATGCCCATTACCGATGTGACTCCAGAACTACTTACAAAGCTAAGGA
GAAGGGTGTCAAGTTACCAGGCGCCCACTTTGTGGACCACTGCATTGAGATTTTAAGCCATGACAAAGAT
TACAACAAGGTTAAGCTGTATGAGCATGCTGTTGCTCATTCTGGATTGCCTGACAATGCCAGACGATAAG
CGGCCGCGACTCTAGATCATAATCAGCCATACCACATTGTAGAA
