LOCUS       Exported 6357 bp ds-DNA circular SYN 13-MAY-2021
DEFINITION  Localization: Focal Adhesions, Excitation: 503 / 569, Emission: 514
            / 581.
ACCESSION   .
VERSION     .
KEYWORDS    mGeos2-VESS-Paxillin-22
SOURCE      synthetic DNA construct
  ORGANISM  synthetic DNA construct
REFERENCE   1 (bases 1 to 6357)
  TITLE     Davidson Photoactivatable Fluorescent Proteins
REFERENCE   2 (bases 1 to 6357)
  AUTHORS   .
  TITLE     Direct Submission
  JOURNAL   Exported May 13, 2021 from SnapGene Server 1.1.58
            http://www.snapgene.com
FEATURES             Location/Qualifiers
     source          1..6357
                     /organism="synthetic DNA construct"
                     /mol_type="other DNA"
     enhancer        52..355
                     /label=CMV enhancer
                     /note="human cytomegalovirus immediate early enhancer"
     promoter        356..559
                     /label=CMV promoter
                     /note="human cytomegalovirus (CMV) immediate early
                     promoter"
     primer_bind     510..530
                     /label=CMV-F
                     /note="Human CMV immediate early promoter, forward primer"
     misc_feature    2268..2320
                     /label=MCS
                     /note="multiple cloning site"
     CDS             2334..3014
                     /codon_start=1
                     /product="truly monomeric reversibly photoswitchable
                     fluorescent protein, suitable for nonlinear structured
                     illumination microscopy (Zhang et al., 2016)"
                     /label=Skylan-NS
                     /note="mEos3.1 derivative that eliminates the green-to-red
                     conversion"
                     /translation="MSAIKPDMKIKLRMEGNVNGHHFVIDGDGTGKPFEGKQSMDLEVK
                     EGGPLPFAFDILTTAFSYGNRVFAKYPDNIQDYFKQSFPKGYSWERSLTFEDGGICNAR
                     NDITMEGDTFYNKVRFYGTNFPANGPVMQKKTLKWEPSTEKMYVRDGVLTGDVEMALLL
                     EGNAHYRCDSRTTYKAKEKGVKLPGAHFVDHCIEILSHDKDYNKVKLYEHAVAHSGLPD
                     NARR"
     polyA_signal    3136..3257
                     /label=SV40 poly(A) signal
                     /note="SV40 polyadenylation signal"
     primer_bind     complement(3173..3192)
                     /label=SV40pA-R
                     /note="SV40 polyA, reverse primer"
     primer_bind     3227..3246
                     /label=EBV-rev
                     /note="SV40 polyA terminator, reverse primer"
     rep_origin      complement(3264..3719)
                     /direction=LEFT
                     /label=f1 ori
                     /note="f1 bacteriophage origin of replication; arrow
                     indicates direction of (+) strand synthesis"
     primer_bind     complement(3401..3422)
                     /label=F1ori-F
                     /note="F1 origin, forward primer"
     primer_bind     3613..3632
                     /label=F1ori-R
                     /note="F1 origin, reverse primer"
     promoter        3746..3850
                     /gene="bla"
                     /label=AmpR promoter
     promoter        3852..4209
                     /label=SV40 promoter
                     /note="SV40 enhancer and early promoter"
     primer_bind     complement(3875..3895)
                     /label=pBABE 3'
                     /note="SV40 enhancer, reverse primer for pBABE vectors"
     rep_origin      4060..4195
                     /label=SV40 ori
                     /note="SV40 origin of replication"
     primer_bind     4122..4141
                     /label=SV40pro-F
                     /note="SV40 promoter/origin, forward primer"
     CDS             4244..5038
                     /codon_start=1
                     /gene="aph(3')-II (or nptII)"
                     /product="aminoglycoside phosphotransferase from Tn5"
                     /label=NeoR/KanR
                     /note="confers resistance to neomycin, kanamycin, and G418
                     (Geneticin(R))"
                     /translation="MIEQDGLHAGSPAAWVERLFGYDWAQQTIGCSDAAVFRLSAQGRP
                     VLFVKTDLSGALNELQDEAARLSWLATTGVPCAAVLDVVTEAGRDWLLLGEVPGQDLLS
                     SHLAPAEKVSIMADAMRRLHTLDPATCPFDHQAKHRIERARTRMEAGLVDQDDLDEEHQ
                     GLAPAELFARLKASMPDGEDLVVTHGDACLPNIMVENGRFSGFIDCGRLGVADRYQDIA
                     LATRDIAEELGGEWADRFLVLYGIAAPDSQRIAFYRLLDEFF"
     primer_bind     complement(4298..4317)
                     /label=Neo-R
                     /note="Neomycin resistance gene, reverse primer"
     primer_bind     4908..4927
                     /label=Neo-F
                     /note="Neomycin resistance gene, forward primer"
     primer_bind     complement(5226..5245)
                     /label=TK-pA-R
                     /note="Thymidine kinase polyA, reverse primer"
     polyA_signal    5270..5317
                     /label=HSV TK poly(A) signal
                     /note="herpes simplex virus thymidine kinase
                     polyadenylation signal (Cole and Stacy, 1985)"
     rep_origin      5646..6234
                     /direction=RIGHT
                     /label=ori
                     /note="high-copy-number ColE1/pMB1/pBR322/pUC origin of
                     replication"
     primer_bind     6135..6154
                     /label=pBR322ori-F
                     /note="pBR322 origin, forward primer"
ORIGIN
        1 atagtaatca attacggggt cattagttca tagcccatat atggagttcc gcgttacata
       61 acttacggta aatggcccgc ctggctgacc gcccaacgac ccccgcccat tgacgtcaat
      121 aatgacgtat gttcccatag taacgccaat agggactttc cattgacgtc aatgggtgga
      181 gtatttacgg taaactgccc acttggcagt acatcaagtg tatcatatgc caagtacgcc
      241 ccctattgac gtcaatgacg gtaaatggcc cgcctggcat tatgcccagt acatgacctt
      301 atgggacttt cctacttggc agtacatcta cgtattagtc atcgctatta ccatggtgat
      361 gcggttttgg cagtacatca atgggcgtgg atagcggttt gactcacggg gatttccaag
      421 tctccacccc attgacgtca atgggagttt gttttggcac caaaatcaac gggactttcc
      481 aaaatgtcgt aacaactccg ccccattgac gcaaatgggc ggtaggcgtg tacggtggga
      541 ggtctatata agcagagctg gtttagtgaa ccgtcagatc cgctagcacc atggacgacc
      601 tcgatgcctt actggcagac ctggaatcca ccacctcgca tatctctaag cgaccggtgt
      661 ttctaacaga ggaaacgcct tactcctacc caactggaaa ccatacgtac caggagattg
      721 ctgtgccacc gccggtgccc ccgccgcctt ccagtgaggc cctaaatggc actgtgattg
      781 accccttaga ccagtggcaa cccagcgtgt ccagatacgg ccaccagcaa cctcagtccc
      841 agtctccgat atacagctct agtgccaaaa gctccagtgc ctctgttcct agagacgggc
      901 tcagctcccc ttctccccgt gccagtgagg aggaacacgt gtacagcttc ccaaacaagc
      961 agaagtctgc agaaccatct cccacaatga ccagcacctc cctgggcagc aacctctcgg
     1021 aactggacag gcttctcctg gaactgaatg ctgttcaaca taatcccccc agtggcttct
     1081 cagcagatga agtcagcaga agcccatcac tgcccaatgt gaccggacct cactatgtca
     1141 tcccagagag cagcagctct gcaggaggga aggctgcacc ccctacaaaa gaaaaaccaa
     1201 agcggaatgg tgggcgtggg attgaagatg tgcgtcccag tgtggagagc ctgctggatg
     1261 agctggagag ctctgtgcca agcccagtcc ctgcaatcac tgtgagccaa ggggaggtga
     1321 gcagccccca gcgtgtcaac gccagtcagc agcagacccg tatctctgct tcttcagcta
     1381 cacgagaact ggatgagctg atggcgtccc tctctgactt taagttcatg gcacagggga
     1441 aagccggcgg cagcagctcc ccaccatcca ccaccccaaa gcctggcagt cagctggaca
     1501 ccatgctggg aagtctgcag tctgacctga acaaactggg ggtagcgacg gtcgccaagg
     1561 gtgtgtgcgg agcctgcaag aagccgattg ctgggcaggt agttacagcc atggggaaga
     1621 cctggcaccc tgagcacttc gtctgcaccc actgccagga ggagattgga tcacggaact
     1681 tctttgagcg ggatgggcag ccctactgtg agaaggacta tcacaacctc ttctctcctc
     1741 gctgctacta ctgcaatggg ccaatccttg ataaagtggt gacggctttg gacaggacgt
     1801 ggcaccctga acactttttc tgtgcccagt gtggagtttt ctttggacct gaaggatttc
     1861 atgagaagga tggcaaagcc tattgccgca aggactactt tgacatgttt gctcccaagt
     1921 gtggaggctg tgcccgggct atcctggaaa attacatttc tgccttaaac accctgtggc
     1981 accctgagtg ctttgtctgt cgggaatgtt tcacaccgtt catcaacggc agcttcttcg
     2041 agcacgacgg gcagccctac tgcgaggtgc attaccacga gcgccgcggc tcgctgtgct
     2101 ctggctgcca gaagcccatc acgggacgct gcatcactgc catgggcaag aaatttcacc
     2161 ccgaacactt tgtctgtgcc ttctgcctca agcagctcaa caaaggaacc ttcaaagaac
     2221 agaacgacaa gccctactgt cagaactgct ttctcaaact cttctgtctc gagctcaagc
     2281 ttcgaattct gcagtcgacg gtaccgcggg cccgggatcc accggtcgcc accatgagtg
     2341 cgattaagcc agacatgaag atcaaactcc gtatggaagg caacgtaaac gggcaccact
     2401 ttgtgatcga cggagatggt acaggcaagc cttttgaggg aaaacagagt atggatcttg
     2461 aagtcaaaga gggcggacct ctgccttttg cctttgatat cctgaccact gcattctcct
     2521 acggcaacag ggtattcgcc aaatatccag acaacataca agactatttt aagcagtcgt
     2581 ttcctaaggg gtattcgtgg gaacgaagct tgactttcga agacgggggc atttgcaacg
     2641 ccagaaacga cataacaatg gaaggggaca ctttctataa taaagttcga ttttatggta
     2701 ccaactttcc cgccaatggt ccagttatgc agaagaagac gctgaaatgg gagccctcca
     2761 ctgagaaaat gtatgtgcgt gatggagtgc tgacgggtga tgtagagatg gctttgttgc
     2821 ttgaaggaaa tgcccattac cgatgtgact ccagaactac ttacaaagct aaggagaagg
     2881 gtgtcaagtt accaggcgcc cactttgtgg accactgcat tgagatttta agccatgaca
     2941 aagattacaa caaggttaag ctgtatgagc atgctgttgc tcattctgga ttgcctgaca
     3001 atgccagacg ataagcggcc gcgactctag atcataatca gccataccac atttgtagag
     3061 gttttacttg ctttaaaaaa cctcccacac ctccccctga acctgaaaca taaaatgaat
     3121 gcaattgttg ttgttaactt gtttattgca gcttataatg gttacaaata aagcaatagc
     3181 atcacaaatt tcacaaataa agcatttttt tcactgcatt ctagttgtgg tttgtccaaa
     3241 ctcatcaatg tatcttaagg cgtaaattgt aagcgttaat attttgttaa aattcgcgtt
     3301 aaatttttgt taaatcagct cattttttaa ccaataggcc gaaatcggca aaatccctta
     3361 taaatcaaaa gaatagaccg agatagggtt gagtgttgtt ccagtttgga acaagagtcc
     3421 actattaaag aacgtggact ccaacgtcaa aggnnnnnnn nnnnnnnnnn nnnnnnnnnn
     3481 nnnnnnnnnn nnnnnnnnnn nntnnnnnnn nnnnnnnnnn nnnnnnnnnn nnnnnnnnnn
     3541 nnnnnnnnnn nnnnnnnnnn nnnnnnnnnn nnnnnnnnnn nnnnnnnnnn nnnngnnnnn
     3601 nnnnnnnnnn nnnnnnnnnn nnnnnnnnnn nnnnnnnnnn nnnnnnnnnn nnnnnnnnnn
     3661 nnnnnnnnnn nnnnnnnnnn nnnnnnnnnn nnnnnnnnnn nnnnnnnnnn nnnnnnnnnc
     3721 aggtggcact tttcggggaa atgtgcgcgg aacccctatt tgtttatttt tctaaataca
     3781 ttcaaatatg tatccgctca tgagacaata accctgataa atgcttcaat aatattgaaa
     3841 aaggaagagt cctgaggcgg aaagaaccag ctgtggaatg tgtgtcagtt agggtgtgga
     3901 aagtccccag gctccccagc aggcagaagt atgcaaagca tgcatctcaa ttagtcagca
     3961 accaggtgtg gaaagtcccc aggctcccca gcaggcagaa gtatgcaaag catgcatctc
     4021 aattagtcag caaccatagt cccgccccta actccgccca tcccgcccct aactccgccc
     4081 agttccgccc attctccgcc ccatggctga ctaatttttt ttatttatgc agaggccgag
     4141 gccgcctcgg cctctgagct attccagaag tagtgaggag gcttttttgg aggcctaggc
     4201 ttttgcaaag atcgatcaag agacaggatg aggatcgttt cgcatgattg aacaagatgg
     4261 attgcacgca ggttctccgg ccgcttgggt ggagaggcta ttcggctatg actgggcaca
     4321 acagacaatc ggctgctctg atgccgccgt gttccggctg tcagcgcagg ggcgcccggt
     4381 tctttttgtc aagaccgacc tgtccggtgc cctgaatgaa ctgcaagacg aggcagcgcg
     4441 gctatcgtgg ctggccacga cgggcgttcc ttgcgcagct gtgctcgacg ttgtcactga
     4501 agcgggaagg gactggctgc tattgggcga agtgccgggg caggatctcc tgtcatctca
     4561 ccttgctcct gccgagaaag tatccatcat ggctgatgca atgcggcggc tgcatacgct
     4621 tgatccggct acctgcccat tcgaccacca agcgaaacat cgcatcgagc gagcacgtac
     4681 tcggatggaa gccggtcttg tcgatcagga tgatctggac gaagagcatc aggggctcgc
     4741 gccagccgaa ctgttcgcca ggctcaaggc gagcatgccc gacggcgagg atctcgtcgt
     4801 gacccatggc gatgcctgct tgccgaatat catggtggaa aatggccgct tttctggatt
     4861 catcgactgt ggccggctgg gtgtggcgga ccgctatcag gacatagcgt tggctacccg
     4921 tgatattgct gaagagcttg gcggcgaatg ggctgaccgc ttcctcgtgc tttacggtat
     4981 cgccgctccc gattcgcagc gcatcgcctt ctatcgcctt cttgacgagt tcttctgagc
     5041 gggactctgg ggttcgaaat gaccgaccaa gcgacgccca acctgccatc acgagatttc
     5101 gattccaccg ccgccttcta tgaaaggttg ggcttcggaa tcgttttccg ggacgccggc
     5161 tggatgatcc tccagcgcgg ggatctcatg ctggagttct tcgcccaccc tagggggagg
     5221 ctaactgaaa cacggaagga gacaataccg gaaggaaccc gcgctatgac ggcaataaaa
     5281 agacagaata aaacgcacgg tgttgggtcg tttgttcata aacgcggggt tcggtcccag
     5341 ggctggcact ctgtcgatac cccaccgaga ccccattggg gccaatacgc ccgcgtttct
     5401 tccttttccc caccccaccc cccaagttcg ggtgaaggcc cagggctcgc agccaacgtc
     5461 ggggcggcag gccctgccat agcctcaggt tactcatata tactttagat tgatttaaaa
     5521 cttcattttt aatttaaaag gatctaggtg aagatccttt ttgataatct catgaccaaa
     5581 atcccttaac gtgagttttc gttccactga gcgtcagacc ccgtagaaaa gatcaaagga
     5641 tcttcttgag atcctttttt tctgcgcgta atctgctgct tgcaaacaaa aaaaccaccg
     5701 ctaccagcgg tggtttgttt gccggatcaa gagctaccaa ctctttttcc gaaggtaact
     5761 ggcttcagca gagcgcagat accaaatact gttcttctag tgtagccgta gttaggccac
     5821 cacttcaaga actctgtagc accgcctaca tacctcgctc tgctaatcct gttaccagtg
     5881 gctgctgcca gtggcgataa gtcgtgtctt accgggttgg actcaagacg atagttaccg
     5941 gataaggcgc agcggtcggg ctgaacgggg ggttcgtgca cacagcccag cttggagcga
     6001 acgacctaca ccgaactgag atacctacag cgtgagctat gagaaagcgc cacgcttccc
     6061 gaagggagaa aggcggacag gtatccggta agcggcaggg tcggaacagg agagcgcacg
     6121 agggagcttc cagggggaaa cgcctggtat ctttatagtc ctgtcgggtt tcgccacctc
     6181 tgacttgagc gtcgattttt gtgatgctcg tcaggggggc ggagcctatg gaaaaacgcc
     6241 agcaacgcgg cctttttacg gttcctggcc ttttgctggc cttttgctca catgttcttt
     6301 cctgcgttat cccctgattc tgtggataac cgtattaccg ccatgcatta gttatta
//
